Addgene plasmid #15103: M23 pEnP1 (engrailed promoter-luciferase)
Depositing lab: Randall Moon. Depositing organization: University of Washington. Publication: Direct regulation of the Xenopus engrailed-2 promoter by the Wnt signaling pathway, and a molecular screen for Wnt-responsive genes, confirm a role for Wnt signaling during neural patterning in Xenopus. McGrew LL, Takemaru K, Bates R, Moon RT. Mech Dev. 1999 Sep . 87(1-2):21-32. 10.1016/S0925-4773(99)00136-7 PubMed 10495268.
Backbone
  Vector backbone: pGL3
  Backbone size w/o insert (bp): 4800
  Vector type: Mammalian Expression, Luciferase
Growth in bacteria
  Bacterial resistance: Ampicillin, 100 μg/mL
  Growth temperature: 37°C
  Growth strain: DH5alpha
  Copy number: High Copy
Gene/Insert
  Gene/Insert name: Engrailed-2 promoter
  Species: X. laevis (frog)
  Insert size (bp): 2700
  Tag / fusion protein: luciferase (C terminal on backbone)
  Cloning method: Restriction Enzyme; 5′ cloning site XhoI (not destroyed); 3′ cloning site HindIII (not destroyed)
  Sequencing primers: 5′ n/a; 3′ LucNrev
Terms and licenses: Academic/Nonprofit Terms; Industry Terms: Not Available to Industry
Depositor comments: Primers 5′-GGAGATCTCTGGAAGTCTCCATA-3′ and 5′-CACACACACACTCTCTCCGGG-3′ were used to PCR amplify a 2.7 kb engrailed-2 promoter fragment. The fragment was cloned into pGL3B. Contains three consensus LEF/TCF (CTTTGA/TA/T) binding sites
How to cite: M23 pEnP1 (engrailed promoter-luciferase) was a gift from Randall Moon (Addgene plasmid # 15103)
