[The description below was written by a language model from this plasmid's Addgene catalogue record.]
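Description:
M23 pEnP1 is a luciferase reporter plasmid built on the pGL3 backbone (the depositor notes specify pGL3B, i.e. the promoterless Basic version), in which a roughly 2.7 kb fragment of the Xenopus laevis engrailed-2 promoter has been placed upstream of the luciferase coding sequence. The promoter fragment was amplified by PCR and inserted by restriction cloning between XhoI and HindIII sites, both of which remain intact, so the insert can be excised or exchanged. Because the backbone version named by the depositor supplies no promoter of its own, luciferase output depends on the transcriptional activity of the cloned engrailed-2 regulatory region. The catalogue lists luciferase as a C-terminal "tag" on the backbone, but this is best read as the downstream reporter gene driven by the promoter rather than as a protein fusion. The backbone is about 4.8 kb, giving a construct of about 7.5 kb. The plasmid is maintained at high copy number in E. coli under ampicillin selection; no feature table was provided, so the origin and other backbone elements are not itemised in the record.

According to the depositor, the promoter fragment contains three consensus LEF/TCF binding sites, the DNA elements through which Wnt/β-catenin signalling acts on target genes. The associated work concerns direct regulation of the engrailed-2 promoter by the Wnt pathway during neural patterning in Xenopus. The construct is therefore suited to promoter-activity assays that measure whether engrailed-2 transcription responds to Wnt pathway activation or inhibition. It is catalogued as a mammalian expression and luciferase vector, consistent with transient reporter assays in transfected cells.
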