>Addgene plasmid #15103 | M23 pEnP1 (engrailed promoter-luciferase) | addgene partial sequence | sequence record 21580 | LucNRev 5'-CCTTATGCAGTTGCTCTCC-3'
GGGCCTTTCTTTATGTTTTTGGCGTCTTCCATGGTGGCTTTACCAACAGTACCGGAATGCCAAGCTTCTT
CTTGCCTTTAACCCCTTGTGTTTCCTACAGGCTCCAGTCAGCTACACATTCAAATTGCCTCTGACCCAGG
GACGTTCCTGCAGGAAAGGTTCTGCCTCCTCTTTTTTTGCTCTCTCTCGGTTTCTCTGCAGATTTTAATG
TTTCACTTCAGCCAAGCAAAGCATCTTCTCCTTCTTCTTCCCCAGGACGGGCTCATTACCCCCTCCTTCC
AGATCCAGGTTCCTGGGAGGGAAATCCTTGAGAGCAGCCAGTAGGGAGATGTTTGTAGACCATCCAAGCC
CCAGTGGTGGAGCTGAGGGAGTGTGACATAAGATATATGTATATAAGATATATAATTATTAAATATAAAG
TCTATAGGAGCTGCCCCACTCTTGTTACAGCAGGAGGAGCAGCACATGAACCCACGGCGCTTCCAGAGCT
GTCTCCTAAGAGAGACCAATTTTACACGCACTCACTGGACCTCAAATACTTTCACTCTGGATTTTTGTTC
TTATTTTTAATAGACCCCCACAAGTGACGTTGGAGCCCGGTATCCTAGACACGTGCCTTTGGCCAATAGA
GGGCCCCCCCTGTGTCACATGACTCCATGCTCTGT
